>Addgene plasmid #51333 | 3DAX | depositor partial sequence | sequence record 78235 | Insert sequence
ATGGCTAAGAAAACGAGCTCTAGGAGAAGGCAAACGGGTGAACCACCTCTAGAGAATGGATTAATTCCAT
ACCTGGGCTGTGCTCTGCAATTTGGTGCCAATCCTCTTGAGTTCCTCAGAGCAAATCAAAGGAAACATGG
TCATGTTTTTACCTGCAAACTAATGGGAAAATATGTCCATTTCATCACAAATCCCTTGTCATACCATAAG
GTGTTGTGCCACGGAAAATATTTTGATTGGAAAAAATTTCACTTTGCTACTTCTGCGAAGGCATTTGGGC
ACAGAAGCATTGACCCGATGGATGGAAATACCACTGAAAACATAAACGACACTTTCATCAAAACCCTGCA
GGGCCATGCCTTGAATTCCCTCACGGAAAGCATGATGGAAAACCTCCAACGTATCATGAGACCTCCAGTC
TCCTCTAACTCAAAGACCGCTGCCTGGGTGACAGAAGGGATGTATTCTTTCTGCTACCGAGTGATGTTTG
AAGCTGGGTATTTAACTATCTTTGGCAGAGATCTTACAAGGCGGGACACACAGAAAGCACATATTCTAAA
CAATCTTGACAACTTCAAGCAATTCGACAAAGTCTTTCCAGCCCTGGTAGCAGGCCTCCCCATTCACATG
TTCAGGACTGCGCACAATGCCCGGGAGAAACTGGCAGAGAGCTTGAGGCACGAGAACCTCCAAAAGAGGG
AAAGCATCTCAGAACTGATCAGCCTGCGCATGTTTCTCAATGACACTTTGTCCACCTTTGATGATCTGGA
GAAGGCCAAGACACACCTCGTGGTCCTCTGGGCATCGCAAGCAAACACCATTCCAGCGACTTTCTGGAGT
TTATTTCAAATGATTAGGAACCCAGAAGCAATGAAAGCAGCTACTGAAGAAGTGAAAAGAACATTAGAGA
ATGCTGGTCAAAAAGTCAGCTTGGAAGGCAATCCTATTTGTTTGAGTCAAGCAGAACTGAATGACCTGCC
AGTATTAGATAGTATAATCAAGGAATCGCTGAGGCTTTCCAGTGCCTCCCTCAACATCCGGACAGCTAAG
GAGGATTTCACTTTGCACCTTGAGGACGGTTCCTACAACATCCGAAAAGATGACATCATAGCTCTTTACC
CACAGTTAATGCACTTAGATCCAGAAATCTACCCAGACCCTTTGACTTTTAAATATGATAGGTATCTTGA
TGAAAACGGGAAGACAAAGACTACCTTCTATTGTAATGGACTCAAGTTAAAGTATTACTACATGCCCTTT
GGATCGGGAGCTACAATATGTCCTGGAAGATTGTTCGCTATCCACGAAATCAAGCAATTTTTGATTCTGA
TGCTTTCTTATTTTGAATTGGAGCTTATAGAGGGCCAAGCTAAATGTCCACCTTTGGACCAGTCCCGGGC
AGGCTTGGGCATTTTGCCGCCATTGAATGATATTGAATTTAAATATAAATTCAAGCATCACCACCATCAC
CAT
