>Addgene plasmid #51333 | 3DAX | addgene partial sequence | sequence record 79960 | pCW-SEQ-fwd 5'-ACATCGTATAACGTTACTGG-3'
CTCTCTTCCGGGCGCTATCATGCCATACCGCGAAAGGTTTTGCACCATTCGATGGTGTCCTGGCACGACA
GGTTTCCCGACTGGAAAGCGGGCAGTGAGCGCAACGCAATTAATGTAAGTTAGCTCACTCATTAGGCACC
CCAGGCTTTACACTTTATGCTTCCGGCTCGTATAATGTGTGGAATTGTGAGCGGATAACAATTTCACACA
GGAAACAGGATCGATCCATCGATGAGCTTACTCCCCATCCCCCTGTTGACAATTAATCATCGGCTCGTAT
AATGTGTGGAATTGTGAGCGGATAACAATTTCACACAGGAAACAGGATCAGCTTACTCCCCATCCCCCTG
TTGACAATTAATCATCGGCTCGTATAATGTGTGGAATTGTGAGCGGATAACAATTTCACACAGGAAACAG
GATCCATCGATGCTTAGGAGGTCATATGGCTAAGAAAACGAGCTCTAGGAGAAGGCAAACGGGTGAACCA
CCTCTAGAGAATGGATTAATTCCATACCTGGGCTGTGCTCTGCAATTTGGTGCCAATCCTCTTGAGTTCC
TCAGAGCAAATCAAAGGAAACATGGTCATGTTTTTACCTGCAAACTAATGGGAAAATATGTCCATTTCAT
CACAAATCCCTTGTCATACCATAAGGTGTTGTGCCACGGAAAATATTTTGATTGGAAAAAATTTCACTTT
