[The description below was written by a language model from this plasmid's Addgene catalogue record.]
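Description:
3DAX is a bacterial expression plasmid built on the pCW-LIC backbone, a vector designed for ligation-independent cloning, in which inserts are annealed into the vector through complementary single-stranded overhangs rather than joined by restriction digestion and ligase. It is maintained in E. coli as a high-copy plasmid under ampicillin selection. The record does not include a feature table, so details such as the origin of replication, any affinity tags or protease cleavage sites contributed by the backbone, and the overall plasmid size are not stated.

The insert is listed under the name 3DAX, with the alternative names CYP7A1 and a cDNA clone identifier. CYP7A1 encodes cholesterol 7-alpha-hydroxylase, a cytochrome P450 enzyme that catalyses the rate-limiting first step of the classical bile acid synthesis pathway. The source species is not given in the record. The coding sequence is a truncated form rather than the full-length gene, but the exact boundaries are deferred to comments that are not reproduced here, so the residues removed cannot be specified. The record lists T7 as the promoter, with T7 promoter and T7 terminator sequencing primers flanking the insert, implying expression in a host that supplies T7 RNA polymerase.

The construct name resembles a four-character structure database identifier, which, along with the truncated insert and the LIC expression backbone, suggests the plasmid was made for recombinant protein production for structural or biochemical studies. The record does not explicitly state its intended use.
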