Addgene plasmid #51333: 3DAX
Depositing lab: Cheryl Arrowsmith. Depositing organization: University of Toronto.
Backbone
  Vector backbone: pCW-LIC
  Vector type: Bacterial Expression
Growth in bacteria
  Bacterial resistance: Ampicillin, 100 μg/mL
  Growth temperature: 37°C
  Growth strain: DH5alpha
  Copy number: High Copy
Gene/Insert
  Gene/Insert name: 3DAX (alt names: CYP7A1; BC112184)
  Mutation: Truncation: See Comments
  Promoter: T7
  Cloning method: Ligation Independent Cloning
  Sequencing primers: 5′ T7; 3′ T7-term
Terms and licenses: Academic/Nonprofit Terms; Industry Terms
How to cite: 3DAX was a gift from Cheryl Arrowsmith (Addgene plasmid # 51333 ; http://n2t.net/addgene:51333 ; RRID:Addgene_51333)
